>Addgene plasmid #176153 | pMC-X3 | addgene full sequence | sequence record 346515 | Addgene Partial NGS Result
TGTAACATCAGAGATTTTGAGACACAACGTGGCTTTGTTGAATAAATCGAACTTTTGCTGAGTTGAAGGA
TCAGTCATGACCAAAATCCCTTAACGTGAGTTTTCGTTCCACTGAGCGTCAGACCCCGTAGAAAAGATCA
AAGGATCTTCTTGAGATCCTTTTTTTCTGCGCGTAATCTGCTGCTTGCAAACAAAAAAACCACCGCTACC
AGCGGTGGTTTGTTTGCCGGATCAAGAGCTACCAACTCTTTTTCCGAAGGTAACTGGCTTCAGCAGAGCG
CAGATACCAAATACTGTTCTTCTAGTGTAGCCGTAGTTAGGCCACCACTTCAAGAACTCTGTAGCACCGC
CTACATACCTCGCTCTGCTAATCCTGTTACCAGTGGCTGCTGCCAGTGGCGATAAGTCGTGTCTTACCGG
GTTGGACTCAAGACGATAGTTACCGGATAAGGCGCAGCGGTCGGGCTGAACGGGGGGTTCGTGCACACAG
CCCAGCTTGGAGCGAACGACCTACACCGAACTGAGATACCTACAGCGTGAGCTATGAGAAAGCGCCACGC
TTCCCGAAGGGAGAAAGGCGGACAGGTATCCGGTAAGCGGCAGGGTCGGAACAGGAGAGCGCACGAGGGA
GCTTCCAGGGGGAAACGCCTGGTATCTTTATAGTCCTGTCGGGTTTCGCCACCTCTGACTTGAGCGTCGA
TTTTTGTGATGCTCGTCAGGGGGGCGGAGCCTATGGAAAAACGCCAGCAACGCGGCCTTTTTACGGTTCC
TGGCCTTTTGCTGGCCTTTTGCTCACATGTTCTTTCCTGCGTTATCCCCTGATTCTGTGGATAACCGTGC
GGCCGCCAATGCGCTGAGGGTTTAATCGAGATCTTTGTGTTCGGTTACCCGGCTCAGATCCTAACTTCTT
CTTTTGGTATGTTTATTCGTATAAGTTACTGTTGTCCACAGGCAATACTCTGCAGAAAATTAAAACGGCA
TTAATGCTAGGACAACCAGAATTGTTACTACTGTATGTGCGATAGTTGATAACTGCAACATTATGCCCGG
TATATTCTCAAAAAACCCTATTACTGCATACGAAGAAATCGCAAGAGAAATCTTTCGGTTTGGAAAAGCT
CACTGTGAGGTTCCTTGGAGCCAATAGTAATACAGCACAATCCAAGGAAAAATCTGGCCTATATGCAAGG
AAGGAGAGATAGTCAAAAGCATTCTTTCCCCTAGAAGTTGGTGCATATATGGCATCGTTAAAACATATTA
CCCCCAAAATTTCTTCTCTAAACGATGTGCTTGGCCTTTGTTTTGGTTTTTGATGTCGGTCGTTTGAGGC
CCCTTGCGGAAAATCGAGATCGCCGAATGGCACGCGAGGGAAGGGAAATAAGGTTTAAAGGCACTGAAAC
AATAGGCAAGAAGTAGGCGAGAGCCGACATACGAGACTATTAAGTCCTCAGCGAGCTCGCCCTGAATTCG
CATCTAGACTGATGAGACGTGGTAGAGCCACAAACAGCCGGTACAAGCAACGATCTCCAGGACCATCTGA
ATCATGCGCGGATGACACGAACTCACGACGGCGATCACAGACATTAACCCACAGTACAGACACTGCGACA
ACGTGGCAATTCGTCGCAATACAACGTGAGACCGAAAGTGAAACGTGATTTCATGCGTCATTTTGAACAT
TTTGTAAATCTTATTTAATAATGTGTGCGGCAATTCACATTTAATTTATGAATGTTTTCTTAACATCGCG
GCAACTCAAGAAACGGCAGGTTCGGATCTTAGCTACTAGAGAAAGAGGAGAAATACTAGATGCGTAAAGG
CGAAGAGCTGTTCACTGGTGTCGTCCCTATTCTGGTGGAACTGGATGGTGATGTCAACGGTCATAAGTTT
TCCGTGCGTGGCGAGGGTGAAGGTGACGCAACTAATGGTAAACTGACGCTGAAGTTCATCTGTACTACTG
GTAAACTGCCGGTTCCTTGGCCGACTCTGGTAACGACGCTGACTTATGGTGTTCAGTGCTTTGCTCGTTA
TCCGGACCATATGAAGCAGCATGACTTCTTCAAGTCCGCCATGCCGGAAGGCTATGTGCAGGAACGCACG
ATTTCCTTTAAGGATGACGGCACGTACAAAACGCGTGCGGAAGTGAAATTTGAAGGCGATACCCTGGTAA
ACCGCATTGAGCTGAAAGGCATTGACTTTAAAGAGGACGGCAATATCCTGGGCCATAAGCTGGAATACAA
TTTTAACAGCCACAATGTTTACATCACCGCCGATAAACAAAAAAATGGCATTAAAGCGAATTTTAAAATT
CGCCACAACGTGGAGGATGGCAGCGTGCAGCTGGCTGATCACTACCAGCAAAACACTCCAATCGGTGATG
GTCCTGTTCTGCTGCCAGACAATCACTATCTGAGCACGCAAAGCGTTCTGTCTAAAGATCCGAACGAGAA
ACGCGATCATATGGTTCTGCTGGAGTTCGTAACCGCAGCGGGCATCACGCATGGTATGGATGAACTGTAC
AAATGACCAGGCATCAAATAAAACGAAAGGCTCAGTCGAAAGACTGGGCCTTTCGTTTTATCTGTTGTTT
GTCGGTGAACGCTCTCTACTAGAGTCACACTGGCTCACCTTCGGGTGGGCCTTTCTGCGTTTATAGGTCT
CAGCTGGAAATCTGCTCGTCAGTGGTGCTCACACTGACGAATCATGTACAGATCATACCGATGACTGCCT
GGCGACTCACAACTAAGCAAGACAGCCGGAACCAGCGCCGGCGAACACCACTGCATATATGGCATATCAC
AACAGTCCACGTCTCAAGCAGTTACAGAGATGTTACGAACCACTAGTGCACTGCAGTACAACTAGAGATC
TATGTGAGGATCCTAACTCGAGATCGAGAGTCCTGCAGGACTAGTGCTGAGGCATTAATCCACTTTTCAA
TGAAACGGATATTGATATGCTAGTAAAAGGACGAGCTCAAGAGCGAAAATATAAGTAAAGAATTCGAGTG
CACTTGTCTCCATGCAGCAAGATTTCATATGAGTCTTTTTTATCTTTTTACTTTTTACATTACACGATAT
GCACTTTATGAAAATTTAACGAGGTTGGAAGCCGGATAATCAACCAAAATCAGGCACGAAGGCACACTCG
TATATGCATGTTGTTGAAACTCTGTTACGCTGAACTAACAATCACACATGTAGAGGTCACCGGGAAAAGT
TGCGACCCCATGGAAGGTCGATCTCTTCGTTTGGCTTTGCTTGGCTGGCGGCATTGCGCTTCTTCGCTTA
TACCCGACTCTTGACGCTCGAGCTCGTTCATTGAGATACCTTTATTCTTGCACATTTTCTGGCTTTTTTC
GCTACTCGGGTACATGTAATCATGCACACAGAAGGTGCTGTAGGGTGAAAGTTCCTTTGTGCTGTCGTTT
GTTTTTAATGCCAAACTTTCCGGTGATCAATAACCACCTCATTAAGACCTCAGCGCCGAGCGGCCGCGTG
TTACAACCAATTAACCAATTCTGATTAGAAAAACTCATCGAGCATCAAATGAAACTGCAATTTATTCATA
TCAGGATTATCAATACCATATTTTTGAAAAAGCCGTTTCTGTAATGAAGGAGAAAACTCACCGAGGCAGT
TCCATAGGATGGCAAGATCCTGGTATCGGTCTGCGATTCCGACTCGTCCAACATCAATACAACCTATTAA
TTTCCCCTCGTCAAAAATAAGGTTATCAAGTGAGAAATCACCATGAGTGACGACTGAATCCGGTGAGAAT
GGCAAAAGCTTATGCATTTCTTTCCAGACTTGTTCAACAGGCCAGCCATTACGCTCGTCATCAAAATCAC
TCGCATCAACCAAACCGTTATTCATTCGTGATTGCGCCTGAGCGAGGCGAAATACGCGATCGCTGTTAAA
AGGACAATTACAAACAGGAATCGAATGCAACCGGCGCAGGAACACTGCCAGCGCATCAACAATATTTTCA
CCTGAATCAGGATATTCTTCTAATACCTGGAATGCTGTTTTCCCGGGGATCGCAGTGGTGAGTAACCATG
CATCATCAGGAGTACGGATAAAATGCTTGATGGTCGGAAGAGGCATAAATTCCGTCAGCCAGTTTAGTCT
GACCATCTCATCTGTAACATCATTGGCAACGCTACCTTTGCCATGTTTCAGAAACAACTCTGGCGCATCG
GGCTTCCCATACAATCGATAGATTGTCGCACCTGATTGCCCGACATTATCGCGAGCCCATTTATACCCAT
ATAAATCAGCATCCATGTTGGAATTTAATCGCGGCCTGGAGCAAGACGTTTCCCGTTGAATATGGCTCAT
AACACCCCTTGTATTACTGTTTATGTAAGCAGACAGTTTTATTGTTCATGATGATATATTTTTATCTTGT
GCAA
Features (pLannotate 1.2.2; 5 found; start..end, strand, type, name):
    151..739     +  rep_origin     ori: high-copy-number ColE1/pMB1/pBR322/pUC origin of replication
   1810..2523    +  CDS            superfolder GFP: GFP variant that folds robustly even when fused to poorly folded proteins (Pédelacq et al., 2006)
   2535..2606    +  terminator     rrnB T1 terminator: transcription terminator T1 from the E. coli rrnB gene
   2622..2649    +  terminator     T7Te terminator: phage T7 early transcription terminator
   3525..4340    -  CDS            KanR: aminoglycoside phosphotransferase; aph(3')-Ia; confers resistance to kanamycin in bacteria or G418 (Geneticin®) in eukaryotes
