[The description below was written by a language model from this plasmid's Addgene catalogue record and pLannotate feature annotations shown in this document.]
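Description:
pMC-X3 is an empty, preassembled level-2 (multigene) backbone for the yeast Modular Cloning (MoClo) system, built for genomic integration at the yeast site designated X-3 rather than for episomal maintenance. It was assembled from Yeast Toolkit part plasmids together with a spacer part and two parts carrying the upstream and downstream X-3 homology regions, which the depositor notes were amplified from the EasyClone-MarkerFree toolkit. In E. coli it is propagated as a high-copy plasmid through a ColE1/pUC-type origin and selected with kanamycin through the aph(3')-Ia (KanR) gene. No yeast replication origin or yeast selection marker appears in the feature table. This fits an integrative design derived from a marker-free toolkit, although the record does not say explicitly how integrants are selected.

The cloning position holds a GFP dropout cassette: a superfolder GFP coding sequence followed by the rrnB T1 and T7Te bacterial terminators. The promoter driving it is not annotated. In MoClo workflows such a cassette acts as a visual screen. Golden Gate assembly of transcription units replaces the GFP, so correct clones form non-fluorescent colonies while colonies with unmodified backbone stay green. Once loaded with cassettes, the flanking X-3 homology arms can direct insertion of the assembled payload into the yeast genome by homologous recombination. The associated toolkit is described as supporting CRISPR-based applications, genomic integrations and combinatorial libraries.

The automated annotation finds only five features in the 4,414-nt record. The homology arms, spacer and assembly connectors therefore lie in unannotated stretches and are known only from the depositor's comments. The sequence record is also labelled both as a full sequence and as a partial NGS result.
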