Addgene plasmid #176153: pMC-X3
Purpose: (Empty Backbone) preassembled yeast MoClo level-2 backbone with GFP dropout for genomic integration in site X-3
Depositing lab: Florian David. Depositing organization: Chalmers University of Technology. Publication: Expansion of the Yeast Modular Cloning Toolkit for CRISPR-Based Applications, Genomic Integrations and Combinatorial Libraries. Otto M, Skrekas C, Gossing M, Gustafsson J, Siewers V, David F. ACS Synth Biol. 2021 Dec 17;10(12):3461-3474. doi: 10.1021/acssynbio.1c00408. Epub 2021 Dec 3. PubMed 34860007.
Backbone
  Vector backbone: MoClo assembly
  Vector type: Yeast Expression
Growth in bacteria
  Bacterial resistance: Kanamycin, 50 μg/mL
  Growth temperature: 37°C
  Growth strain: DH5alpha
  Copy number: High Copy
Gene/Insert
  Gene/Insert name: None
Terms and licenses: Academic/Nonprofit Terms; Industry Terms: Not Available to Industry
Depositor comments: Constructed using the Yeast Modular Cloning Toolkit (Lee et al. ACS Synth Biol. 2015) from the part plasmids pYTK008, pYTK047, pYTK073, pYTK090, pMC6-spacer, pMC7-X3dw, pMC8b-X3up. Homologous region amplified from EasyClone-MarkerFree toolkit (Jessop-Fabre et al. Biotechnol J. 2016).
How to cite: pMC-X3 was a gift from Florian David (Addgene plasmid # 176153 ; http://n2t.net/addgene:176153 ; RRID:Addgene_176153)
